Addgene plasmid #220663: AiP1705 - pAAV-AiE2384m-minBG-SYFP2-WPRE-BGHpA
Purpose: AiE2384m is an enhancer sequence, designed to drive AAV-mediated transgene expression in specific populations of brain cells
Depositing lab: Allen Institute for Brain Science & Bosiljka Tasic. Depositing organization: Allen Institute. Publication: A suite of enhancer AAVs and transgenic mouse lines for genetic access to cortical cell types. Ben-Simon Y, Hooper M, Narayan S, Daigle TL, Dwivedi D, Way SW, Oster A, Stafford DA, Mich JK, Taormina MJ, Martinez RA, Opitz-Araya X, Roth JR, Alexander JR, Allen S, Amster A, Arbuckle J, Ayala A, Baker PM, Bakken TE, Barcelli T, Barta S, Bendrick J, Bertagnolli D, Bielstein C, Bishwakarma P, Bowlus J, Boyer G, Brouner K, Casian B, Casper T, Chakka AB, Chakrabarty R, Chance RK, Chavan S, Clark M, Colbert K, Collman F, Daniel S, Departee M, DiValentin P, Donadio N, Dotson N, Egdorf T, Fliss T, Gabitto M, Garcia J, Gary A, Gasperini M, Gloe J, Goldy J, Gore BB, Graybuck L, Greisman N, Haeseleer F, Halterman C, Haradon Z, Hastings SD, Helback O, Ho W, Hockemeyer D, Huang C, Huff S, Hunker A, Johansen N, Jones D, Juneau Z, Kalmbach B, Kannan M, Khem S, Kussick E, Kutsal R, Larsen R, Lee C, Lee AY, Leibly M, Lenz GH, Li S, Liang E, Lusk N, Madigan Z, Malloy J, Malone J, McCue R, Melchor J, Mollenkopf T, Moosman S, Morin E, Newman D, Ng L, Ngo K, Omstead V, Otto S, Oyama A, Pena N, Pham T, Phillips E, Pom CA, Potekhina L, Ransford S, Ray PL, Rette D, Reynoldson C, Rimorin C, Rocha D, Ruiz A, Sanchez REA, Sawyer L, Sedeno-Cortes A, Sevigny JP, Shapovalova N, Shepard N, Shulga L, Sigler AR, Siverts L, Soliman S, Somasundaram S, Staats B, Stewart K, Szelenyi E, Tieu M, Trader C, Tran A, van Velthoven CTJ, Walker M, Wang Y, Weed N, Wirthlin M, Wood T, Wynalda B, Yao Z, Zhou T, Ariza J, Dee N, Reding M, Ronellenfitch K, Mufti S, Sunkin SM, Smith KA, Esposito L, Waters J, Thyagarajan B, Yao S, Lein ES, Zeng H, Levi BP, Ngai J, Ting JT, Tasic B. Cell. 2025 May 16:S0092-8674(25)00513-6. doi: 10.1016/j.cell.2025.05.002. PubMed 40403729.
Backbone
  Vector backbone: pAAV2
  Vector type: AAV
Growth in bacteria
  Bacterial resistance: Ampicillin, 100 μg/mL
  Growth temperature: 37°C
  Growth strain: NEB Stable
  Copy number: High Copy
Gene/Insert
  Gene/Insert name: SYFP2
  Species: Synthetic
  Promoter: minBG
  Cloning method: Gibson Cloning
Terms and licenses: Academic/Nonprofit Terms; Industry Terms: Not Available to Industry
Depositor comments: 5' Cloning Site: MluI (not destroyed), 3' Cloning Site: SgrAI (not destroyed). Please visit https://doi.org/10.1101/2024.06.10.597244 for bioRxiv preprint.
How to cite: AiP1705 - pAAV-AiE2384m-minBG-SYFP2-WPRE-BGHpA was a gift from Allen Institute for Brain Science & Bosiljka Tasic (Addgene plasmid # 220663 ; http://n2t.net/addgene:220663 ; RRID:Addgene_220663)
