[The description below was written by a language model from this plasmid's Addgene catalogue record and pLannotate feature annotations shown in this document.]
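Description:
AiP1705 - pAAV-AiE2384m-minBG-SYFP2-WPRE-BGHpA is a 4,819 nt AAV transfer plasmid built on a pAAV2 backbone and intended for packaging a reporter genome into recombinant adeno-associated virus for delivery to brain tissue. It is propagated in bacteria as a high-copy plasmid through a ColE1/pUC-type origin and selected with ampicillin via the β-lactamase gene and its native promoter. The backbone also carries an f1 phage origin and small remnants of the pBR322 bom and rop regions. A recombination-deficient strain (NEB Stable) is listed for growth, which is usual for plasmids with repeat-rich ITRs.

The payload sits between AAV2 inverted terminal repeats, which provide the signals for genome replication and encapsidation. The annotation detects a full ITR on the downstream side and only short ITR fragments at the upstream end. This may simply reflect how the sequenced record was assembled or annotated across this difficult repeat. Upstream of the reporter, the region between the left ITR and the coding sequence is unannotated. According to the catalogue entry, it holds the AiE2384m enhancer, flanked by retained MluI and SgrAI cloning sites, followed by the minimal beta-globin (minBG) promoter. The minimal promoter has little activity on its own, so expression depends on the enhancer, which is meant to restrict it to specific brain cell populations; the record does not say which ones. The cassette drives SYFP2, a fast-maturing monomeric yellow fluorescent protein. Downstream are WPRE sequence, annotated as two fragments, to boost transcript stability and expression, and a bovine growth hormone polyadenylation signal. The construct serves as a fluorescent readout of enhancer specificity and as a tool for labelling targeted cell types with enhancer AAVs.
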