Features (pLannotate 1.2.2; 14 found; start..end, strand, type, name):
     12..39      +  repeat_region  AAV2 ITR (fragment): inverted terminal repeat of adeno-associated virus serotype 2 inverted
     68..95      +  repeat_region  AAV2 ITR (fragment): inverted terminal repeat of adeno-associated virus serotype 2 inverted
    837..1553    +  CDS            SYFP2: SYFP2 is a basic (constitutively fluorescent) yellow fluorescent protein published in 2006, derived from Aequorea victoria. It is reported to be a very rapidly-maturing monomer with moderate acid sensitivity.
   1593..1750    +  misc_feature   WPRE (fragment): woodchuck hepatitis virus posttranscriptional regulatory element
   1756..1836    +  misc_feature   WPRE (fragment): woodchuck hepatitis virus posttranscriptional regulatory element
   1853..1964    +  polyA_signal   bGH poly(A) signal: bovine growth hormone polyadenylation signal
   2082..2222    +  repeat_region  AAV2 ITR: inverted terminal repeat of adeno-associated virus serotype 2 inverted
   2227..2278    -  misc_feature   bom (fragment): basis of mobility region from pBR322
   2297..2752    +  rep_origin     f1 ori (sequence partly withheld): f1 bacteriophage origin of replication; arrow indicates direction of (+) strand synthesis
   2753..2802    -  misc_feature   bom (fragment): basis of mobility region from pBR322
   2904..2939    -  CDS            rop (fragment): Rop protein, which maintains plasmids at low copy number; rop
   3034..3138    +  promoter       AmpR promoter: bla
   3139..3999    +  CDS            AmpR: β-lactamase; bla; confers resistance to ampicillin, carbenicillin, and related antibiotics
   4170..4758    +  rep_origin     ori: high-copy-number ColE1/pMB1/pBR322/pUC origin of replication
>Addgene plasmid #220663 | AiP1705 - pAAV-AiE2384m-minBG-SYFP2-WPRE-BGHpA | addgene full sequence | sequence record 461999 | Addgene NGS Result
CCTGCAGGCAGCTGCGCGCTCGCTCGCTCACTGAGGCCGCCCGGGCGTCGGGCGACCTTTGGTCGCCCGG
CCTCAGTGAGCGAGCGAGCGCGCAGAGAGGGAGTGGCCAACTCCATCACTAGGGGTTCCTGCGGCCGCAC
GCGTTGTAAGAGTAATAATCGCTCCTCTCTGGCCTGAGTGGAGACGCCCTTAAACCAATTAGCTTTAAAA
AAATTCTAGAAGCAGTTCAAAACAAATCTGATAATTCCTTTCAACCCTCCAATGCCTTACACAGGTCCTG
CTCAAATATGCAACTGGATCCAGTTTTTTAGTGGCAATAGTCCCCAAATGAGAGTTATGTCCAATCTGAA
TGCTACTGGCTCTTCTAAAAAGCTCATCCCCCAAGGCTGCATCGCTGCCTATAATTATTGGCACAAGTCT
GGCTACTGCCTTAACTGGGATAGTCATGGCCAGAAGTGCTTTGGGACATTCCGTCCTCACAGCTCATGAT
TTTGTGACCAAATTACAGCTCTCTGTAGACTCCATGGTTCAATCTCTGGCTTCTGCCCAACATCAGCTTA
CTTCTCTGGCCTGGGGCCCTCTCCAAAACTGTCAGGCCTTAGATCTCTTAACAGCGAGAAAAGGAGAGCT
TGTCGGTTTTTCAGAGAACGTAACCACTACACCAATTAATTCAGGATGGTGGAAAAAAAATGTCTCTAAG
CTAACCTGCCTTTCTGAGGACCAACTAAAATGAAGCGGAGCTCGGGCTGGGCATAAAAGTCAGGGCAGAG
CCATCTATTGCTTACATTTGCTTCTGGGATCCAGATCTTTCGAAGCTAGCGCTACCGGTCGCCACCATGG
TGAGCAAGGGCGAGGAGCTGTTCACCGGGGTGGTGCCCATCCTGGTCGAGCTGGACGGCGACGTAAACGG
CCACAAGTTCAGCGTGTCCGGCGAGGGCGAGGGCGATGCCACCTACGGCAAGCTGACCCTGAAGCTGATC
TGCACCACCGGCAAGCTGCCCGTGCCCTGGCCCACCCTCGTGACCACCCTGGGCTACGGCGTGCAGTGCT
TCGCCCGCTACCCCGACCACATGAAGCAGCACGACTTCTTCAAGTCCGCCATGCCCGAAGGCTACGTCCA
GGAGCGCACCATCTTCTTCAAGGACGACGGCAACTACAAGACCCGCGCCGAGGTGAAGTTCGAGGGCGAC
ACCCTGGTGAACCGCATCGAGCTGAAGGGCATCGACTTCAAGGAGGACGGCAACATCCTGGGGCACAAGC
TGGAGTACAACTACAACAGCCACAACGTCTATATCACCGCCGACAAGCAGAAGAACGGCATCAAGGCCAA
CTTCAAGATCCGCCACAACATCGAGGACGGCGGCGTGCAGCTCGCCGACCACTACCAGCAGAACACCCCC
ATCGGCGACGGCCCCGTGCTGCTGCCCGACAACCACTACCTGAGCTACCAGTCCAAGCTGAGCAAAGACC
CCAACGAGAAGCGCGATCACATGGTCCTGCTGGAGTTCGTGACCGCCGCCGGGATCACTCTCGGCATGGA
CGAGCTGTACAAGTAAGTCGACGGCGCGCCGCGGCCGCGAATTCGATATCATAATCAACCTCTGGATTAC
AAAATTTGTGAAAGATTGACTGGTATTCTTAACTATGTTGCTCCTTTTACGCTATGTGGATACGCTGCTT
TAATGCCTTTGTATCATGCTATTGCTTCCCGTATGGCTTTCATTTTCTCCTCCTTGTATAAATCCTGGTT
AGTTCTTGCCACGGCGGAACTCATCGCCGCCTGCCTTGCCCGCTGCTGGACAGGGGCTCGGCTGTTGGGC
ACTGACAATTCCGTGGCTCGAGAGATCTTCGACTGTGCCTTCTAGTTGCCAGCCATCTGTTGTTTGCCCC
TCCCCCGTGCCTTCCTTGACCCTGGAAGGTGCCACTCCCACTGTCCTTTCCTAATAAAATGAGGAAATTG
CATCGCATTGTCTGAGTAGGTGTCATTCTATTCTGGGGGGTGGGGTGGGGCAGGACAGCAAGGGGGAGGA
TTGGGAAGACAATAGCAGGCATGAGATCTCACGTGCGGACCGAGCGGCCGCAGGAACCCCTAGTGATGGA
GTTGGCCACTCCCTCTCTGCGCGCTCGCTCGCTCACTGAGGCCGGGCGACCAAAGGTCGCCCGACGCCCG
GGCTTTGCCCGGGCGGCCTCAGTGAGCGAGCGAGCGCGCAGCTGCCTGCAGGGGCGCCTGATGCGGTATT
TTCTCCTTACGCATCTGTGCGGTATTTCACACCGCATA
[95 nt withheld, positions 2279-2373]
T
[46 nt withheld, positions 2375-2420]
C
[141 nt withheld, positions 2422-2562]
CCTTTGACGTTGGAGTCCACGTTCTTT
[37 nt withheld, positions 2590-2626]
ACTCTATCTCGGGCTATTCTTTTGATTTATAAGGGATTTTGCCGATTTCGGTCTATTGGTTAAAAAATGA
GCTGATTTAACAAAAATTTAACGCGAATTTTAACAAAATATTAACGTTTACAATTTTATGGTGCACTCTC
AGTACAATCTGCTCTGATGCCGCATAGTTAAGCCAGCCCCGACACCCGCCAACACCCGCTGACGCGCCCT
GACGGGCTTGTCTGCTCCCGGCATCCGCTTACAGACAAGCTGTGACCGTCTCCGGGAGCTGCATGTGTCA
GAGGTTTTCACCGTCATCACCGAAACGCGCGAGACGAAAGGGCCTCGTGATACGCCTATTTTTATAGGTT
AATGTCATGATAATAATGGTTTCTTAGACGTCAGGTGGCACTTTTCGGGGAAATGTGCGCGGAACCCCTA
TTTGTTTATTTTTCTAAATACATTCAAATATGTATCCGCTCATGAGACAATAACCCTGATAAATGCTTCA
ATAATATTGAAAAAGGAAGAGTATGAGTATTCAACATTTCCGTGTCGCCCTTATTCCCTTTTTTGCGGCA
TTTTGCCTTCCTGTTTTTGCTCACCCAGAAACGCTGGTGAAAGTAAAAGATGCTGAAGATCAGTTGGGTG
CACGAGTGGGTTACATCGAACTGGATCTCAACAGCGGTAAGATCCTTGAGAGTTTTCGCCCCGAAGAACG
TTTTCCAATGATGAGCACTTTTAAAGTTCTGCTATGTGGCGCGGTATTATCCCGTATTGACGCCGGGCAA
GAGCAACTCGGTCGCCGCATACACTATTCTCAGAATGACTTGGTTGAGTACTCACCAGTCACAGAAAAGC
ATCTTACGGATGGCATGACAGTAAGAGAATTATGCAGTGCTGCCATAACCATGAGTGATAACACTGCGGC
CAACTTACTTCTGACAACGATCGGAGGACCGAAGGAGCTAACCGCTTTTTTGCACAACATGGGGGATCAT
GTAACTCGCCTTGATCGTTGGGAACCGGAGCTGAATGAAGCCATACCAAACGACGAGCGTGACACCACGA
TGCCTGTAGCAATGGCAACAACGTTGCGCAAACTATTAACTGGCGAACTACTTACTCTAGCTTCCCGGCA
ACAATTAATAGACTGGATGGAGGCGGATAAAGTTGCAGGACCACTTCTGCGCTCGGCCCTTCCGGCTGGC
TGGTTTATTGCTGATAAATCTGGAGCCGGTGAGCGTGGGTCTCGCGGTATCATTGCAGCACTGGGGCCAG
ATGGTAAGCCCTCCCGTATCGTAGTTATCTACACGACGGGGAGTCAGGCAACTATGGATGAACGAAATAG
ACAGATCGCTGAGATAGGTGCCTCACTGATTAAGCATTGGTAACTGTCAGACCAAGTTTACTCATATATA
CTTTAGATTGATTTAAAACTTCATTTTTAATTTAAAAGGATCTAGGTGAAGATCCTTTTTGATAATCTCA
TGACCAAAATCCCTTAACGTGAGTTTTCGTTCCACTGAGCGTCAGACCCCGTAGAAAAGATCAAAGGATC
TTCTTGAGATCCTTTTTTTCTGCGCGTAATCTGCTGCTTGCAAACAAAAAAACCACCGCTACCAGCGGTG
GTTTGTTTGCCGGATCAAGAGCTACCAACTCTTTTTCCGAAGGTAACTGGCTTCAGCAGAGCGCAGATAC
CAAATACTGTTCTTCTAGTGTAGCCGTAGTTAGGCCACCACTTCAAGAACTCTGTAGCACCGCCTACATA
CCTCGCTCTGCTAATCCTGTTACCAGTGGCTGCTGCCAGTGGCGATAAGTCGTGTCTTACCGGGTTGGAC
TCAAGACGATAGTTACCGGATAAGGCGCAGCGGTCGGGCTGAACGGGGGGTTCGTGCACACAGCCCAGCT
TGGAGCGAACGACCTACACCGAACTGAGATACCTACAGCGTGAGCTATGAGAAAGCGCCACGCTTCCCGA
AGGGAGAAAGGCGGACAGGTATCCGGTAAGCGGCAGGGTCGGAACAGGAGAGCGCACGAGGGAGCTTCCA
GGGGGAAACGCCTGGTATCTTTATAGTCCTGTCGGGTTTCGCCACCTCTGACTTGAGCGTCGATTTTTGT
GATGCTCGTCAGGGGGGCGGAGCCTATGGAAAAACGCCAGCAACGCGGCCTTTTTACGGTTCCTGGCCTT
TTGCTGGCCTTTTGCTCACATGT
